Addgene plasmid #229806: 11_T7-SP-mScarlet3-GPI
Purpose: In vitro synthesis of mRNA for fluorescent protein mScarlet3 tagged with a signal peptide and a GPI attachment site
Depositing lab: Michalis Averof. Depositing organization: CNRS, Delegation Rhone-Auvergne. Publication: Targeting the cell membrane in established and emerging model organisms. Karapidaki I, Handberg-Thorsager M, Momose T, Yasuo H, Genikhovich G, Assaf S, Deleau C, Pang Y, Pavlich C, Lohmann B, Rusciano ML, Stranges M, Mathieu J, Zilliox M, Ustyantsev K, Salmon B, Laplace-Builhe B, Koenig M, Colgren JJ, Arnone MI, Berezikov E, Brunet T, Bucher G, Burkhardt P, Dickinson DJ, Houliston E, Huisken J, Leclere L, Averof M. bioRxiv [Preprint]. 2025 Nov 29:2024.11.12.623055. doi: 10.1101/2024.11.12.623055. PubMed 41279658.
Backbone
  Vector backbone: pTwist
  Backbone manufacturer: Twist Bioscience
  Total vector size (bp): 2221
  Vector type: In vitro transcription
Growth in bacteria
  Bacterial resistance: Ampicillin, 100 μg/mL
  Growth temperature: 37°C
  Growth strain: DH5alpha
  Copy number: High Copy
Gene/Insert
  Gene/Insert name: SP-mScarlet3-GPI
  Species: Synthetic
  Insert size (bp): 1846
  Mutation: T7 promoter
Terms and licenses: Academic/Nonprofit Terms; Industry Terms: Not Available to Industry
Depositor comments: Please visit https://doi.org/10.1101/2024.11.12.623055 for bioRxiv preprint.
How to cite: 11_T7-SP-mScarlet3-GPI was a gift from Michalis Averof (Addgene plasmid # 229806 ; http://n2t.net/addgene:229806 ; RRID:Addgene_229806)
