[The description below was written by a language model from this plasmid's Addgene catalogue record and pLannotate feature annotations shown in this document.]
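Description:
11_T7-SP-mScarlet3-GPI is a small, high-copy bacterial plasmid built on the pTwist backbone and intended as a template for in vitro transcription. It is propagated in E. coli through a ColE1/pUC-type origin and selected with ampicillin via the β-lactamase gene and its native promoter. The annotation also picks up backbone remnants with no evident role in the construct's use: an attB1 Gateway site and a short lacZα fragment. The sequenced record is 4,063 nt, consistent with the listed 2,221 bp backbone plus the 1,846 bp synthetic insert.

The insert begins with a T7 promoter, which allows bacteriophage T7 RNA polymerase to synthesise mRNA in vitro. Immediately downstream, the automated annotation detects a fragment matching the Drosophila hsp70Bb promoter region. Given its position after the T7 promoter, it may serve as leader sequence in the transcript, though the record does not say so. A partial multiple cloning site follows. The coding region is a red fluorescent protein, catalogued as mScarlet3 (the annotation tool matched it to the related mScarlet-2I). It is followed by a fragment of human CD58 (LFA-3), which sits where the GPI attachment signal would be expected. The N-terminal signal peptide named in the construct is not separately annotated, and its source is not stated.

Together, the signal peptide routes the protein into the secretory pathway and the C-terminal signal is exchanged for a GPI lipid anchor, tethering mScarlet3 to the outer leaflet of the plasma membrane. The resulting mRNA is meant for labelling cell membranes, and the associated publication concerns doing this in established and emerging model organisms.
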