Features (pLannotate 1.2.2; 10 found; start..end, strand, type, name):
    245..833     -  rep_origin     ori: high-copy-number ColE1/pMB1/pBR322/pUC origin of replication
    950..974     -  protein_bind   attB1: mutant version of attB; recombination site for the Gateway® BP reaction BP Clonase™
   1074..1934    -  CDS            AmpR: β-lactamase; bla; confers resistance to ampicillin, carbenicillin, and related antibiotics
   1935..2039    -  promoter       AmpR promoter: bla
   2126..2169    -  CDS            lacZα (fragment): LacZα fragment of β-galactosidase; lacZ fragment
   2222..2240    +  promoter       T7 promoter: promoter for bacteriophage T7 RNA polymerase
   2250..2361    +  promoter       hsp70 promoter (fragment): Drosophila melanogaster hsp70Bb promoter
   2445..2477    +  misc_feature   MCS (fragment): multiple cloning site
   2491..3161    +  CDS            mScarlet-2I (fragment): mScarlet-I derivative in which the N- and C-termini have been modified to reduce cytotoxicity (Valbuena et al., 2020) preserves the original mammalian codon optimization
   3220..3306    +  CDS            CD58 (fragment): LFA3_HUMAN - Also known as LFA3. Experimental evidence at protein level: Swiss-Prot protein existence level 1. Ligand of the T-lymphocyte CD2 glycoprotein. This interaction is important in mediating thymocyte interactions with thymic epithelial cells, antigen-independent and -dependent interactions of T-lymphocytes with target cells and antigen-presenting cells and the T-lymphocyte rosetting with erythrocytes. In addition, the LFA-3/CD2 interaction may prime response by both the CD2+ and LFA-3+ cells. From Homo sapiens (Human).
>Addgene plasmid #229806 | 11_T7-SP-mScarlet3-GPI | addgene full sequence | sequence record 461232 | Addgene NGS Result
AGGCTAGGTGGAGGCTCAGTGATGATAAGTCTGCGATGGTGGATGCATGTGTCATGGTCATAGCTGTTTC
CTGTGTGAAATTGTTATCCGCTCAGAGGGCACAATCCTATTCCGCGCTATCCGACAATCTCCAAGACATT
AGGTGGAGTTCAGTTCGGCGTATGGCATATGTCGCTGGAAAGAACATGTGAGCAAAAGGCCAGCAAAAGG
CCAGGAACCGTAAAAAGGCCGCGTTGCTGGCGTTTTTCCATAGGCTCCGCCCCCCTGACGAGCATCACAA
AAATCGACGCTCAAGTCAGAGGTGGCGAAACCCGACAGGACTATAAAGATACCAGGCGTTTCCCCCTGGA
AGCTCCCTCGTGCGCTCTCCTGTTCCGACCCTGCCGCTTACCGGATACCTGTCCGCCTTTCTCCCTTCGG
GAAGCGTGGCGCTTTCTCATAGCTCACGCTGTAGGTATCTCAGTTCGGTGTAGGTCGTTCGCTCCAAGCT
GGGCTGTGTGCACGAACCCCCCGTTCAGCCCGACCGCTGCGCCTTATCCGGTAACTATCGTCTTGAGTCC
AACCCGGTAAGACACGACTTATCGCCACTGGCAGCAGCCACTGGTAACAGGATTAGCAGAGCGAGGTATG
TAGGCGGTGCTACAGAGTTCTTGAAGTGGTGGCCTAACTACGGCTACACTAGAAGAACAGTATTTGGTAT
CTGCGCTCTGCTGAAGCCAGTTACCTTCGGAAAAAGAGTTGGTAGCTCTTGATCCGGCAAACAAACCACC
GCTGGTAGCGGTGGTTTTTTTGTTTGCAAGCAGCAGATTACGCGCAGAAAAAAAGGATCTCAAGAAGATC
CTTTGATCTTTTCTACGGGGTCTGACGCTCTATTCAACAAAGCCGCCGTCCCGTCAAGTCAGCGTAAATG
GGTAGGGGGCTTCAAATCGTCCTCGTGATACCAATTCGGAGCCTGCTTTTTTGTACAAACTTGTTGATAA
TGGCAATTCAAGGATCTTCACCTAGATCCTTTTAAATTAAAAATGAAGTTTTAAATCAATCTAAAGTATA
TATGAGTAAACTTGGTCTGACAGTTACCAATGCTTAATCAGTGAGGCACCTATCTCAGCGATCTGTCTAT
TTCGTTCATCCATAGTTGCCTGACTCCCCGTCGTGTAGATAACTACGATACGGGAGGGCTTACCATCTGG
CCCCAGTGCTGCAATGATACCGCGAGAGCCACGCTCACCGGCTCCAGATTTATCAGCAATAAACCAGCCA
GCCGGAAGGGCCGAGCGCAGAAGTGGTCCTGCAACTTTATCCGCCTCCATCCAGTCTATTAATTGTTGCC
GGGAAGCTAGAGTAAGTAGTTCGCCAGTTAATAGTTTGCGCAACGTTGTTGCCATTGCTACAGGCATCGT
GGTGTCACGCTCGTCGTTTGGTATGGCTTCATTCAGCTCCGGTTCCCAACGATCAAGGCGAGTTACATGA
TCCCCCATGTTGTGCAAAAAAGCGGTTAGCTCCTTCGGTCCTCCGATCGTTGTCAGAAGTAAGTTGGCCG
CAGTGTTATCACTCATGGTTATGGCAGCACTGCATAATTCTCTTACTGTCATGCCATCCGTAAGATGCTT
TTCTGTGACTGGTGAGTACTCAACCAAGTCATTCTGAGAATAGTGTATGCGGCGACCGAGTTGCTCTTGC
CCGGCGTCAATACGGGATAATACCGCGCCACATAGCAGAACTTTAAAAGTGCTCATCATTGGAAAACGTT
CTTCGGGGCGAAAACTCTCAAGGATCTTACCGCTGTTGAGATCCAGTTCGATGTAACCCACTCGTGCACC
CAACTGATCTTCAGCATCTTTTACTTTCACCAGCGTTTCTGGGTGAGCAAAAACAGGAAGGCAAAATGCC
GCAAAAAAGGGAATAAGGGCGACACGGAAATGTTGAATACTCATACTCTTCCTTTTTCAATATTATTGAA
GCATTTATCAGGGTTATTGTCTCATGAGCGGATACATATTTGAATGTATTTAGAAAAATAAACAAATAGG
GGTTCCGCGCACATTTCCCCGAAAAGTGCCAGATACCTGAAACAAAACCCATCGTACGGCCAAGGAAGTC
TCCAATAACTGTGATCCACCACAAGCGCCAGGGTTTTCCCAGTCACGACGTTGTAAAACGACGGCCAGTC
ATGCATAATCCGCACGCATCTGGAATAAGGAAGTGCCATTCCGCCTGACCTTAATACGACTCACTATAGG
GCGAATTGGGTAAAGTGCAAGTTAAAGTGAATCAATTAAAAGTAACCAGCAACCAAGTAAATCAACTGCA
ACTACTGAAATCTGCCAAGAAGTAATTATTGAATACAAGAAGAGAACTCTGGGCGCCACAACCATGGAGC
TCTTTTGGAGTATAGTCTTTACTGTCCTCCTGAGTTTCTCCTGCCGGGGGTCAGACTGGGAATCTCTGCA
GTCGACGGTACCGCGGGCCCGGGATCCACCGGTCGCCACCATGGATAGCACCGAGGCAGTGATCAAGGAG
TTCATGCGGTTCAAGGTGCACATGGAGGGCTCCATGAACGGCCACGAGTTCGAGATCGAGGGCGAGGGCG
AGGGCCGCCCCTACGAGGGCACCCAGACCGCCAAGCTGAGGGTGACCAAGGGTGGCCCCCTGCCCTTCTC
CTGGGACATCCTGTCCCCTCAGTTCATGTACGGCTCCAGGGCCTTCACGAAGCACCCCGCCGACATCCCC
GACTACTGGAAGCAGTCCTTCCCCGAGGGCTTCAAGTGGGAGCGCGTGATGAACTTCGAGGACGGCGGCG
CTGTGTCCGTGGCCCAGGACACCTCCCTGGAGGACGGCACCCTGATCTACAAGGTGAAGCTCCGCGGCAC
CAACTTCCCTCCTGACGGCCCCGTAATGCAGAAGAAGACAATGGGCTGGGAAGCATCCACCGAGCGGTTG
TACCCCGAGGACGTCGTGCTGAAGGGCGACATTAAGATGGCCCTGCGCCTGAAGGACGGCGGTCGCTACC
TGGCGGACTTCAAGACCACCTACAGGGCCAAGAAGCCCGTGCAGATGCCCGGCGCTTTCAACATCGACCG
CAAGTTGGACATCACATCCCACAACGAGGACTACACCGTGGTGGAACAGTACGAACGCTCCGTGGCCCGC
CACTCCACCGGCGGCTCCGGTGGCTCCTATGGAGGAAACGGCTCCGGACAGCACCAGTATGATCCGCGCC
CAAGCAGCGGTCATTCTAGACACAGATATGCACTTATACCCATACCATTAGCAGTAATTACAACATGTAT
TGTGCTGTATATGAATGTTCTTTAAGCGATCGCTATCGATGTTATAAGTTCTGAACCGAGAAAGAGGGGA
GAATGTAGAGCCGATAGCTGCCCAATACTGCCACGCCCCCAGCAGCCCAGGCATGGAAAATAATACAGAG
AAAATCCACACTTATTAGGTGCTACTGTAATTTTTTTTAAATCGCTTAAAATTATTCGGCGTTTGCCTAG
TGCAAGGCCCATTTATGGACAATTGTTTGCCAAACTCAAAGTTTGCCGGTCGGAGGAAAAGTTACAACGC
CAAAATGTGTTGAAAAATGCAAAAGAAATTATTAAAAACATTAAAAAATTATTAAATAATCTATGTAATT
CTTGAATGTAAACTCTGTGTAAATACTAAAAATGAAAAACAAAATGGAAAGCGTAGATGGAGAACAGTTG
AATCGTTATATATTTAAATTAATATTGCATTTATTTCCAAATTACAGTGGGAGAAGCGCTGACCGACTTC
TTGCAGTGTACTCTCGAAATAAAACCCCTGTCTGTACCACGTAAAACCCCTACTAAAAATTAGTCTCGCC
CGCTGCTCACAGTTAGTTTAGTTCAATTATACGCTACTGTTTAATTTATTAACTGTACTTATTAATGCGC
GTCATGAATAATGATTGACTGTCCCTTATTTTTTTTTTTTGCTAATTTCTGTATTAAATTTAATGATTTA
CCATAAAAATATAAATAAAAATGACGGTCGAGTTGTAAAATTAATAAAAAAAAAAAACGAATGCTGCGGC
CGC
