>Addgene plasmid #229806 | 11_T7-SP-mScarlet3-GPI | depositor partial sequence | sequence record 451795 | Insert
TAATACGACTCACTATAGGGCGAATTGGGTAAAGTGCAAGTTAAAGTGAATCAATTAAAAGTAACCAGCA
ACCAAGTAAATCAACTGCAACTACTGAAATCTGCCAAGAAGTAATTATTGAATACAAGAAGAGAACTCTG
GGCGCCACAACCATGGAGCTCTTTTGGAGTATAGTCTTTACTGTCCTCCTGAGTTTCTCCTGCCGGGGGT
CAGACTGGGAATCTCTGCAGTCGACGGTACCGCGGGCCCGGGATCCACCGGTCGCCACCATGGATAGCAC
CGAGGCAGTGATCAAGGAGTTCATGCGGTTCAAGGTGCACATGGAGGGCTCCATGAACGGCCACGAGTTC
GAGATCGAGGGCGAGGGCGAGGGCCGCCCCTACGAGGGCACCCAGACCGCCAAGCTGAGGGTGACCAAGG
GTGGCCCCCTGCCCTTCTCCTGGGACATCCTGTCCCCTCAGTTCATGTACGGCTCCAGGGCCTTCACGAA
GCACCCCGCCGACATCCCCGACTACTGGAAGCAGTCCTTCCCCGAGGGCTTCAAGTGGGAGCGCGTGATG
AACTTCGAGGACGGCGGCGCTGTGTCCGTGGCCCAGGACACCTCCCTGGAGGACGGCACCCTGATCTACA
AGGTGAAGCTCCGCGGCACCAACTTCCCTCCTGACGGCCCCGTAATGCAGAAGAAGACAATGGGCTGGGA
AGCATCCACCGAGCGGTTGTACCCCGAGGACGTCGTGCTGAAGGGCGACATTAAGATGGCCCTGCGCCTG
AAGGACGGCGGTCGCTACCTGGCGGACTTCAAGACCACCTACAGGGCCAAGAAGCCCGTGCAGATGCCCG
GCGCTTTCAACATCGACCGCAAGTTGGACATCACATCCCACAACGAGGACTACACCGTGGTGGAACAGTA
CGAACGCTCCGTGGCCCGCCACTCCACCGGCGGCTCCGGTGGCTCCTATGGAGGAAACGGCTCCGGACAG
CACCAGTATGATCCGCGCCCAAGCAGCGGTCATTCTAGACACAGATATGCACTTATACCCATACCATTAG
CAGTAATTACAACATGTATTGTGCTGTATATGAATGTTCTTTAAGCGATCGCTATCGATGTTATAAGTTC
TGAACCGAGAAAGAGGGGAGAATGTAGAGCCGATAGCTGCCCAATACTGCCACGCCCCCAGCAGCCCAGG
CATGGAAAATAATACAGAGAAAATCCACACTTATTAGGTGCTACTGTAATTTTTTTTAAATCGCTTAAAA
TTATTCGGCGTTTGCCTAGTGCAAGGCCCATTTATGGACAATTGTTTGCCAAACTCAAAGTTTGCCGGTC
GGAGGAAAAGTTACAACGCCAAAATGTGTTGAAAAATGCAAAAGAAATTATTAAAAACATTAAAAAATTA
TTAAATAATCTATGTAATTCTTGAATGTAAACTCTGTGTAAATACTAAAAATGAAAAACAAAATGGAAAG
CGTAGATGGAGAACAGTTGAATCGTTATATATTTAAATTAATATTGCATTTATTTCCAAATTACAGTGGG
AGAAGCGCTGACCGACTTCTTGCAGTGTACTCTCGAAATAAAACCCCTGTCTGTACCACGTAAAACCCCT
ACTAAAAATTAGTCTCGCCCGCTGCTCACAGTTAGTTTAGTTCAATTATACGCTACTGTTTAATTTATTA
ACTGTACTTATTAATGCGCGTCATGAATAATGATTGACTGTCCCTTATTTTTTTTTTTTGCTAATTTCTG
TATTAAATTTAATGATTTACCATAAAAATATAAATAAAAATGACGGTCGAGTTGTAAAATTAATAAAAAA
AAAAAACGAATGCTGCGGCCGC
