>Addgene plasmid #229806 | 11_T7-SP-mScarlet3-GPI | depositor partial sequence | sequence record 451796 | pTwist backbone
AGGCTAGGTGGAGGCTCAGTGATGATAAGTCTGCGATGGTGGATGCATGTGTCATGGTCATAGCTGTTTC
CTGTGTGAAATTGTTATCCGCTCAGAGGGCACAATCCTATTCCGCGCTATCCGACAATCTCCAAGACATT
AGGTGGAGTTCAGTTCGGCGTATGGCATATGTCGCTGGAAAGAACATGTGAGCAAAAGGCCAGCAAAAGG
CCAGGAACCGTAAAAAGGCCGCGTTGCTGGCGTTTTTCCATAGGCTCCGCCCCCCTGACGAGCATCACAA
AAATCGACGCTCAAGTCAGAGGTGGCGAAACCCGACAGGACTATAAAGATACCAGGCGTTTCCCCCTGGA
AGCTCCCTCGTGCGCTCTCCTGTTCCGACCCTGCCGCTTACCGGATACCTGTCCGCCTTTCTCCCTTCGG
GAAGCGTGGCGCTTTCTCATAGCTCACGCTGTAGGTATCTCAGTTCGGTGTAGGTCGTTCGCTCCAAGCT
GGGCTGTGTGCACGAACCCCCCGTTCAGCCCGACCGCTGCGCCTTATCCGGTAACTATCGTCTTGAGTCC
AACCCGGTAAGACACGACTTATCGCCACTGGCAGCAGCCACTGGTAACAGGATTAGCAGAGCGAGGTATG
TAGGCGGTGCTACAGAGTTCTTGAAGTGGTGGCCTAACTACGGCTACACTAGAAGAACAGTATTTGGTAT
CTGCGCTCTGCTGAAGCCAGTTACCTTCGGAAAAAGAGTTGGTAGCTCTTGATCCGGCAAACAAACCACC
GCTGGTAGCGGTGGTTTTTTTGTTTGCAAGCAGCAGATTACGCGCAGAAAAAAAGGATCTCAAGAAGATC
CTTTGATCTTTTCTACGGGGTCTGACGCTCTATTCAACAAAGCCGCCGTCCCGTCAAGTCAGCGTAAATG
GGTAGGGGGCTTCAAATCGTCCTCGTGATACCAATTCGGAGCCTGCTTTTTTGTACAAACTTGTTGATAA
TGGCAATTCAAGGATCTTCACCTAGATCCTTTTAAATTAAAAATGAAGTTTTAAATCAATCTAAAGTATA
TATGAGTAAACTTGGTCTGACAGTTACCAATGCTTAATCAGTGAGGCACCTATCTCAGCGATCTGTCTAT
TTCGTTCATCCATAGTTGCCTGACTCCCCGTCGTGTAGATAACTACGATACGGGAGGGCTTACCATCTGG
CCCCAGTGCTGCAATGATACCGCGAGAGCCACGCTCACCGGCTCCAGATTTATCAGCAATAAACCAGCCA
GCCGGAAGGGCCGAGCGCAGAAGTGGTCCTGCAACTTTATCCGCCTCCATCCAGTCTATTAATTGTTGCC
GGGAAGCTAGAGTAAGTAGTTCGCCAGTTAATAGTTTGCGCAACGTTGTTGCCATTGCTACAGGCATCGT
GGTGTCACGCTCGTCGTTTGGTATGGCTTCATTCAGCTCCGGTTCCCAACGATCAAGGCGAGTTACATGA
TCCCCCATGTTGTGCAAAAAAGCGGTTAGCTCCTTCGGTCCTCCGATCGTTGTCAGAAGTAAGTTGGCCG
CAGTGTTATCACTCATGGTTATGGCAGCACTGCATAATTCTCTTACTGTCATGCCATCCGTAAGATGCTT
TTCTGTGACTGGTGAGTACTCAACCAAGTCATTCTGAGAATAGTGTATGCGGCGACCGAGTTGCTCTTGC
CCGGCGTCAATACGGGATAATACCGCGCCACATAGCAGAACTTTAAAAGTGCTCATCATTGGAAAACGTT
CTTCGGGGCGAAAACTCTCAAGGATCTTACCGCTGTTGAGATCCAGTTCGATGTAACCCACTCGTGCACC
CAACTGATCTTCAGCATCTTTTACTTTCACCAGCGTTTCTGGGTGAGCAAAAACAGGAAGGCAAAATGCC
GCAAAAAAGGGAATAAGGGCGACACGGAAATGTTGAATACTCATACTCTTCCTTTTTCAATATTATTGAA
GCATTTATCAGGGTTATTGTCTCATGAGCGGATACATATTTGAATGTATTTAGAAAAATAAACAAATAGG
GGTTCCGCGCACATTTCCCCGAAAAGTGCCAGATACCTGAAACAAAACCCATCGTACGGCCAAGGAAGTC
TCCAATAACTGTGATCCACCACAAGCGCCAGGGTTTTCCCAGTCACGACGTTGTAAAACGACGGCCAGTC
ATGCATAATCCGCACGCATCTGGAATAAGGAAGTGCCATTCCGCCTGACCT
